>Addgene plasmid #67827 | CAG-FLEx(FRT)-TC | addgene full sequence | sequence record 127049 | Addgene NGS result
CCTGCAGGCAGCTGCGCGCTCGCTCGCTCACTGAGGCCGCCCGGGCGTCGGGCGACCTTTGGTCGCCCGG
CCTCAGTGAGCGAGCGAGCGCGCAGAGAGGGAGTGGCCAACTCCATCACTAGGGGTTCCTGCGGCCGCAC
GCGTCTGCAGGAATCTAGTTATTAATAGTAATCAATTACGGGGTCATTAGTTCATAGCCCATATATGGAG
TTCCGCGTTACATAACTTACGGTAAATGGCCCGCCTGGCTGACCGCCCAACGACCCCCGCCCATTGACGT
CAATAATGACGTATGTTCCCATAGTAACGCCAATAGGGACTTTCCATTGACGTCAATGGGTGGAGTATTT
ACGGTAAACTGCCCACTTGGCAGTACATCAAGTGTATCATATGCCAAGTACGCCCCCTATTGACGTCAAT
GACGGTAAATGGCCCGCCTGGCATTATGCCCAGTACATGACCTTATGGGACTTTCCTACTTGGCAGTACA
TCTACGTATTAGTCATCGCTATTACCATGGTCGAGGTGAGCCCCACGTTCTGCTTCACTCTCCCCATCTC
CCCCCCCTCCCCACCCCCAATTTTGTATTTATTTATTTTTTAATTATTTTGTGCAGCGATGGGGGCGGGG
GGGGGGGGGGGGCGCGCGCCAGGCGGGGCGGGGCGGGGCGAGGGGCGGGGCGGGGCGAGGCGGAGAGGTG
CGGCGGCAGCCAATCAGAGCGGCGCGCTCCGAAAGTTTCCTTTTATGGCGAGGCGGCGGCGGCGGCGGCC
CTATAAAAAGCGAAGCGCGCGGCGGGCGGGAGTCGCTGCGCGCTGCCTTCGCCCCGTGCCCCGCTCCGCC
GCCGCCTCGCGCCGCCCGCCCCGGCTCTGACTGACCGCGTTACTCCCACAGGTGAGCGGGCGGGACGGCC
CTTCTCCTCCGGGCTGTAATTAGCGCTTGGTTTAATGACGGCTTGTTTCTTTTCTGTGGCTGCGTGAAAG
CCTTGAGGGGCTCCGGGAGGGCCCTTTGTGCGGGGGGAGCGGCTCGGGGGGTGCGTGCGTGTGTGTGTGC
GTGGGGAGCGCCGCGTGCGGCTCCGCGCTGCCCGGCGGCTGTGAGCGCTGCGGGCGCGGCGCGGGGCTTT
GTGCGCTCCGCAGTGTGCGCGAGGGGAGCGCGGCCGGGGGCGGTGCCCCGCGGTGCGGGGGGGGCTGCGA
GGGGAACAAAGGCTGCGTGCGGGGTGTGTGCGTGGGGGGGTGAGCAGGGGGTGTGGGCGCGTCGGTCGGG
CTGCAACCCCCCCTGCACCCCCCTCCCCGAGTTGCTGAGCACGGCCCGGCTTCGGGTGCGGGGCTCCGTA
CGGGGCGTGGCGCGGGGCTCGCCGTGCCGGGCGGGGGGTGGCGGCAGGTGGGGGTGCCGGGCGGGGCGGG
GCCGCCTCGGGCCGGGGAGGGCTCGGGGGAGGGGCGCGGCGGCCCCCGGAGCGCCGGCGGCTGTCGAGGC
GCGGCGAGCCGCAGCCATTGCCTTTTATGGTAATCGTGCGAGAGGGCGCAGGGACTTCCTTTGTCCCAAA
TCTGTGCGGAGCCGAAATCTGGGAGGCGCCGCCGCACCCCCTCTAGCGGGCGCGGGGCGAAGCGGTGCGG
CGCCGGCAGGAAGGAAATGGGCGGGGAGGGCCTTCGTGCGTCGCCGCGCCGCCGTCCCCTTCTCCCTCTC
CAGCCTCGGGGCTGTCCGCGGGGGGACGGCTGCCTTCGGGGGGGACGGGGCAGGGCGGGGTTCGGCTTCT
GGCGTGTGACCGGCGGCTCTAGAGCCTCTGCTAACCATGTTCATGCCTTCTTCTTTTTCCTACAGCTCCT
GGGCAACGTGCTGGTTATTGTGCTGTCTCATCATTTTGGCAAAGAATTGATTTGATACCGCGGGCCCGGG
GGTACCGAAGTTCCTATTCCGAAGTTCCTATTCTCTAGAAAGTATAGGAACTTCATCAAAATAGGAAGAC
CAATGCTTCACCATCGACCCGAATTGCCAAGCATCACCATCGACAGAAGTTCCTATTCCGAAGTTCCTAT
TCTTCAAAAGGTATAGGAACTTCGTCGACTTACTTGTACAGCTCGTCCATGCCGCCGGTGGAGTGGCGGC
CCTCGGCGCGTTCGTACTGTTCCACGATGGTGTAGTCCTCGTTGTGGGAGGTGATGTCCAACTTGATGTT
GACGTTGTAGGCGCCGGGCAGCTGCACGGGCTTCTTGGCCTTGTAGGTGGTCTTGACCTCAGCGTCGTAG
TGGCCGCCGTCCTTCAGCTTCAGCCTCTGCTTGATCTCGCCCTTCAGGGCGCCGTCCTCGGGGTACATCC
GCTCGGAGGAGGCCTCCCAGCCCATGGTCTTCTTCTGCATTACGGGGCCGTCGGAGGGGAAGTTGGTGCC
GCGCAGCTTCACCTTGTAGATGAACTCGCCGTCCTGCAGGGAGGAGTCCTGGGTCACGGTCACCACGCCG
CCGTCCTCGAAGTTCATCACGCGCTCCCACTTGAAGCCCTCGGGGAAGGACAGCTTCAAGTAGTCGGGGA
TGTCGGCGGGGTGCTTCACGTAGGCCTTGGAGCCGTACATGAACTGAGGGGACAGGATGTCCCAGGCGAA
GGGCAGGGGGCCACCCTTGGTCACCTTCAGCTTGGCGGTCTGGGTGCCCTCGTAGGGGCGGCCCTCGCCC
TCGCCCTCGATCTCGAACTCGTGGCCGTTCACGGAGCCCTCCATGTGCACCTTGAAGCGCATGAACTCCT
TGATGATGGCCATGTTATCCTCCTCGCCCTTGCTCACCCCACCCCCCTTGGATGCGCTTTCAAGACTGAA
GATGTCAGACCTGCTTTTTGCTTTGGACTTCCCCCATGCAGCGATACCACCCACAGCTACCAGGCAGCAC
AGGAGCACTGCAGTGATCAGCATCCACATGCGGCCGTGATTCCTGGCTGGCAGAGCACGTCCAGGAGCAG
GGGCAGTGGGAGCCTCTGTGCCGTTGTCCGTGGGCACCGCGGGGATCGCGCTGGTCCCGCAGCCCCACTC
GTCCCGCCCGTCGTCGCAGTCGGGGTGTCCGTCGCACAGCCAGTCCTGCGGGTAACACTCCCCGTGGGCA
CCGGGCGGCTCCGAGCAGCGGAACTGACCGGGGGGGCAACGGGACAAAGAACCGTTACCGGACCCGTTAC
CGGTCACGTTACCGGGCAGCAGCAGCAGCAGCAGCGCGGGCAGCAGCCGCGCCATGGTGGCGCGCCGAAG
TTCCTATACTTTCTAGAGAATAGGAACTTCGGAATAGGAACTTCCATTGGGATTCTTCCTATTTTGATCC
AAGCATCACCATCGACCCTCTAGTCCAGATCTCACCATCGACCCGAAGTTCCTATACCTTTTGAAGAATA
GGAACTTCGGAATAGGAACTTCAAGCTTATATGCGGCCGATCGATAATCAACCTCTGGATTACAAAATTT
GTGAAAGATTGACTGGTATTCTTAACTATGTTGCTCCTTTTACGCTATGTGGATACGCTGCTTTAATGCC
TTTGTATCATGCTATTGCTTCCCGTATGGCTTTCATTTTCTCCTCCTTGTATAAATCCTGGTTGCTGTCT
CTTTATGAGGAGTTGTGGCCCGTTGTCAGGCAACGTGGCGTGGTGTGCACTGTGTTTGCTGACGCAACCC
CCACTGGTTGGGGCATTGCCACCACCTGTCAGCTCCTTTCCGGGACTTTCGCTTTCCCCCTCCCTATTGC
CACGGCGGAACTCATCGCCGCCTGCCTTGCCCGCTGCTGGACAGGGGCTCGGCTGTTGGGCACTGACAAT
TCCGTGGTGTTGTCGGGGAAATCATCGTCCTTTCCTTGGCTGCTCGCCTGTGTTGCCACCTGGATTCTGC
GCGGGACGTCCTTCTGCTACGTCCCTTCGGCCCTCAATCCAGCGGACCTTCCTTCCCGCGGCCTGCTGCC
GGCTCTGCGGCCTCTTCCGCGTCTTCGCCTTCGCCCTCAGACGAGTCGGATCTCCCTTTGGGCCGCCTCC
CCGCATCGATACCGTAGATCGATCTACGGGTGGCATCCCTGTGACCCCTCCCCAGTGCCTCTCCTGGCCC
TGGAAGTTGCCACTCCAGTGCCCACCAGCCTTGTCCTAATAAAATTAAGTTGCATCATTTTGTCTGACTA
GGTGTCCTTCTATAATATTATGGGGTGGAGGGGGGTGGTATGGAGCAAGGGGCAAGTTGGGAAGACAACC
TGTAGGGCCTGCGGGGTCTATTGGGAACCAAGCTGGAGTGCAGTGGCACAATCTTGGCTCACTGCAATCT
CCGCCTCCTGGGTTCAAGCGATTCTCCTGCCTCAGCCTCCCGAGTTGTTGGGATTCCAGGCATGCATGAC
CAGGCTCAGCTAATTTTTGTTTTTTTGGTAGAGACGGGGTTTCACCATATTGGCCAGGCTGGTCTCCAAC
TCCTAATCTCAGGTGATCTACCCACCTTGGCCTCCCAAATTGCTGGGATTACAGGCGTGAACCACTGCTC
CCTTCCCTGTCCTTCTGATTTTGTAGGTAACCACGTGCGGACCGAACTAGTGCGGCCGCAGGAACCCCTA
GTGATGGAGTTGGCCACTCCCTCTCTGCGCGCTCGCTCGCTCACTGAGGCCGGGCGACCAAAGGTCGCCC
GACGCCCGGGCTTTGCCCGGGCGGCCTCAGTGAGCGAGCGAGCGCGCAGCTGCCTGCAGGGGCGCCTGAT
GCGGTATTTTCTCCTTACGCATCTGTGCGGTATTTCACACCGCATA
[95 nt withheld, positions 4737-4831]
T
[46 nt withheld, positions 4833-4878]
C
[141 nt withheld, positions 4880-5020]
CCTTTGACGTTGGAGTCCACGTTCTTT
[37 nt withheld, positions 5048-5084]
ACTCTATCTCGGGCTATTCTTTTGATTTATAAGGGATTTTGCCGATTTCGGTCTATTGGTTAAAAAATGA
GCTGATTTAACAAAAATTTAACGCGAATTTTAACAAAATATTAACGTTTACAATTTTATGGTGCACTCTC
AGTACAATCTGCTCTGATGCCGCATAGTTAAGCCAGCCCCGACACCCGCCAACACCCGCTGACGCGCCCT
GACGGGCTTGTCTGCTCCCGGCATCCGCTTACAGACAAGCTGTGACCGTCTCCGGGAGCTGCATGTGTCA
GAGGTTTTCACCGTCATCACCGAAACGCGCGAGACGAAAGGGCCTCGTGATACGCCTATTTTTATAGGTT
AATGTCATGATAATAATGGTTTCTTAGACGTCAGGTGGCACTTTTCGGGGAAATGTGCGCGGAACCCCTA
TTTGTTTATTTTTCTAAATACATTCAAATATGTATCCGCTCATGAGACAATAACCCTGATAAATGCTTCA
ATAATATTGAAAAAGGAAGAGTATGAGTATTCAACATTTCCGTGTCGCCCTTATTCCCTTTTTTGCGGCA
TTTTGCCTTCCTGTTTTTGCTCACCCAGAAACGCTGGTGAAAGTAAAAGATGCTGAAGATCAGTTGGGTG
CACGAGTGGGTTACATCGAACTGGATCTCAACAGCGGTAAGATCCTTGAGAGTTTTCGCCCCGAAGAACG
TTTTCCAATGATGAGCACTTTTAAAGTTCTGCTATGTGGCGCGGTATTATCCCGTATTGACGCCGGGCAA
GAGCAACTCGGTCGCCGCATACACTATTCTCAGAATGACTTGGTTGAGTACTCACCAGTCACAGAAAAGC
ATCTTACGGATGGCATGACAGTAAGAGAATTATGCAGTGCTGCCATAACCATGAGTGATAACACTGCGGC
CAACTTACTTCTGACAACGATCGGAGGACCGAAGGAGCTAACCGCTTTTTTGCACAACATGGGGGATCAT
GTAACTCGCCTTGATCGTTGGGAACCGGAGCTGAATGAAGCCATACCAAACGACGAGCGTGACACCACGA
TGCCTGTAGCAATGGCAACAACGTTGCGCAAACTATTAACTGGCGAACTACTTACTCTAGCTTCCCGGCA
ACAATTAATAGACTGGATGGAGGCGGATAAAGTTGCAGGACCACTTCTGCGCTCGGCCCTTCCGGCTGGC
TGGTTTATTGCTGATAAATCTGGAGCCGGTGAGCGTGGGTCTCGCGGTATCATTGCAGCACTGGGGCCAG
ATGGTAAGCCCTCCCGTATCGTAGTTATCTACACGACGGGGAGTCAGGCAACTATGGATGAACGAAATAG
ACAGATCGCTGAGATAGGTGCCTCACTGATTAAGCATTGGTAACTGTCAGACCAAGTTTACTCATATATA
CTTTAGATTGATTTAAAACTTCATTTTTAATTTAAAAGGATCTAGGTGAAGATCCTTTTTGATAATCTCA
TGACCAAAATCCCTTAACGTGAGTTTTCGTTCCACTGAGCGTCAGACCCCGTAGAAAAGATCAAAGGATC
TTCTTGAGATCCTTTTTTTCTGCGCGTAATCTGCTGCTTGCAAACAAAAAAACCACCGCTACCAGCGGTG
GTTTGTTTGCCGGATCAAGAGCTACCAACTCTTTTTCCGAAGGTAACTGGCTTCAGCAGAGCGCAGATAC
CAAATACTGTTCTTCTAGTGTAGCCGTAGTTAGGCCACCACTTCAAGAACTCTGTAGCACCGCCTACATA
CCTCGCTCTGCTAATCCTGTTACCAGTGGCTGCTGCCAGTGGCGATAAGTCGTGTCTTACCGGGTTGGAC
TCAAGACGATAGTTACCGGATAAGGCGCAGCGGTCGGGCTGAACGGGGGGTTCGTGCACACAGCCCAGCT
TGGAGCGAACGACCTACACCGAACTGAGATACCTACAGCGTGAGCTATGAGAAAGCGCCACGCTTCCCGA
AGGGAGAAAGGCGGACAGGTATCCGGTAAGCGGCAGGGTCGGAACAGGAGAGCGCACGAGGGAGCTTCCA
GGGGGAAACGCCTGGTATCTTTATAGTCCTGTCGGGTTTCGCCACCTCTGACTTGAGCGTCGATTTTTGT
GATGCTCGTCAGGGGGGCGGAGCCTATGGAAAAACGCCAGCAACGCGGCCTTTTTACGGTTCCTGGCCTT
TTGCTGGCCTTTTGCTCACATGT
Features (pLannotate 1.2.2; 19 found; start..end, strand, type, name):
     12..39      +  repeat_region  AAV2 ITR (fragment): inverted terminal repeat of adeno-associated virus serotype 2 inverted
     68..95      +  repeat_region  AAV2 ITR (fragment): inverted terminal repeat of adeno-associated virus serotype 2 inverted
    216..519     +  enhancer       CMV enhancer: human cytomegalovirus immediate early enhancer
    521..798     +  promoter       chicken β-actin promoter: No description available
    799..1815    +  intron         chimeric intron: chimera between introns from chicken β-actin and rabbit β-globin
   1897..1944    +  protein_bind   FRT: FLP-mediated recombination occurs in the 8-bp core sequence TCTAGAAA (Turan and Bode, 2011). FLP recombinase from the Saccharomyces cerevisiae 2μ plasmid
   2061..2768    -  CDS            mCherry: monomeric derivative of DsRed fluorescent protein (Shaner et al., 2004) mammalian codon-optimized
   2777..3205    -  CDS            RSVR_COTJA (fragment): Experimental evidence at protein level: Swiss-Prot protein existence level 1. Responsible for susceptibility to the retrovirus subgroup A Rous sarcoma virus. From Coturnix japonica (Japanese quail) (Coturnix coturnix japonica).
   3217..3264    -  protein_bind   FRT: FLP-mediated recombination occurs in the 8-bp core sequence TCTAGAAA (Turan and Bode, 2011). FLP recombinase from the Saccharomyces cerevisiae 2μ plasmid
   3406..3994    +  misc_feature   WPRE: woodchuck hepatitis virus posttranscriptional regulatory element
   4018..4494    +  polyA_signal   hGH poly(A) signal: human growth hormone polyadenylation signal
   4540..4680    +  repeat_region  AAV2 ITR: inverted terminal repeat of adeno-associated virus serotype 2 inverted
   4685..4736    -  misc_feature   bom (fragment): basis of mobility region from pBR322
   4755..5210    +  rep_origin     f1 ori (sequence partly withheld): f1 bacteriophage origin of replication; arrow indicates direction of (+) strand synthesis
   5211..5260    -  misc_feature   bom (fragment): basis of mobility region from pBR322
   5362..5397    -  CDS            rop (fragment): Rop protein, which maintains plasmids at low copy number; rop
   5492..5596    +  promoter       AmpR promoter: bla
   5597..6457    +  CDS            AmpR: β-lactamase; bla; confers resistance to ampicillin, carbenicillin, and related antibiotics
   6628..7216    +  rep_origin     ori: high-copy-number ColE1/pMB1/pBR322/pUC origin of replication
