[The description below was written by a language model from this plasmid's Addgene catalogue record and pLannotate feature annotations shown in this document.]
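Description:
CAG-FLEx(FRT)-TC is an AAV transfer plasmid built on a pAAV backbone for Flp recombinase-dependent expression of a TVA-mCherry fusion ("TC") in mammalian cells. It is propagated in bacteria as a high-copy plasmid through a ColE1/pUC-type origin and selected with ampicillin via the bla gene. An f1 phage origin is also present. The expression cassette lies between AAV2 inverted terminal repeats, which allow it to be packaged into recombinant AAV particles. The annotation detects the 3' ITR in full, but finds only short fragments of the 5' ITR.

Transcription is driven by the CAG promoter, made up of the CMV immediate-early enhancer, the chicken β-actin promoter and a chimeric β-actin/β-globin intron. Downstream, the coding region sits in reverse orientation relative to the promoter. It comprises a fragment of the avian subgroup A Rous sarcoma virus receptor (TVA, matched to the quail protein) fused to mammalian codon-optimized mCherry. This inverted cassette is bracketed by FRT sites in opposing orientation. The table annotates one FRT on each side, and any additional variant FRT sites expected of a FLEx design are not annotated. Without Flp the inverted cassette should yield no functional protein, whereas Flp-mediated recombination flips it into the sense orientation and allows expression. A WPRE and the human growth hormone polyadenylation signal follow, enhancing transcript stability and 3' end processing.

The stated purpose is to make Flp-expressing cells receptive to modified rabies virus. TVA serves as the entry receptor for EnvA-pseudotyped virus, and mCherry marks the cells that express it. The associated publication used this approach for viral-genetic tracing of neural circuit inputs and outputs.
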