Addgene plasmid #67827: CAG-FLEx(FRT)-TC
Purpose: Flp-dependent expression of TVA-mCherry fusion to mediate modifed rabies virus expression in cells
Depositing lab: Liqun Luo. Depositing organization: Stanford University. Publication: Viral-genetic tracing of the input-output organization of a central noradrenaline circuit. Schwarz LA, Miyamichi K, Gao XJ, Beier KT, Weissbourd B, DeLoach KE, Ren J, Ibanes S, Malenka RC, Kremer EJ, Luo L. Nature. 2015 Aug 6;524(7563):88-92. doi: 10.1038/nature14600. Epub 2015 Jul 1. PubMed 26131933.
Backbone
  Vector backbone: pAAV
  Vector type: Mammalian Expression, AAV
Growth in bacteria
  Bacterial resistance: Ampicillin, 100 μg/mL
  Growth temperature: 37°C
  Growth strain: NEB Stable
  Copy number: High Copy
Gene/Insert
  Gene/Insert name: TVA-mCherry fusion
Terms and licenses: Academic/Nonprofit Terms; Industry Terms: Not Available to Industry
How to cite: CAG-FLEx(FRT)-TC was a gift from Liqun Luo (Addgene plasmid # 67827 ; http://n2t.net/addgene:67827 ; RRID:Addgene_67827)
