>Addgene plasmid #67827 | CAG-FLEx(FRT)-TC | addgene partial sequence | sequence record 121245 | WPRE-R 5'-CATAGCGTAAAAGGAGCAACA-3'
CCGAAGTTCCTATTCTTCAAAAGGTATAGGAACTTCGGGTCGATGGTGAGATCTGGACTAGAGGGTCGAT
GGTGATGCTTGGATCAAAATAGGAAGAATCCCAATGGAAGTTCCTATTCCGAAGTTCCTATTCTCTAGAA
AGTATAGGAACTTCGGCGCGCCACCATGGCGCGGCTGCTGCCCGCGCTGCTGCTGCTGCTGCTGCCCGGT
AACGTGACCGGTAACGGGTCCGGTAACGGTTCTTTGTCCCGTTGCCCCCCCGGTCAGTTCCGCTGCTCGG
AGCCGCCCGGTGCCCACGGGGAGTGTTACCCGCAGGACTGGCTGTGCGACGGACACCCCGACTGCGACGA
CGGGCGGGACGAGTGGGGCTGCGGGACCAGCGCGATCCCCGCGGTGCCCACGGACAACGGCACAGAGGCT
CCCACTGCCCCTGCTCCTGGACGTGCTCTGCCAGCCAGGAATCACGGCCGCATGTGGATGCTGATCACTG
CAGTGCTCCTGTGCTGCCTGGTAGCTGTGGGTGGTATCGCTGCATGGGGGAAGTCCA
