>Addgene plasmid #67827 | CAG-FLEx(FRT)-TC | addgene partial sequence | sequence record 131519 | pCAG-F 5'-GCAACGTGCTGGTTATTGTG-3'
CCGGGGGTACCGAAGTTCCTATTCCGAAGTTCCTATTCTCTAGAAAGTATAGGAACTTCATCAAAATAGG
AAGACCAATGCTTCACCATCGACCCGAATTGCCAAGCATCACCATCGACAGAAGTTCCTATTCCGAAGTT
CCTATTCTTCAAAAGGTATAGGAACTTCGTCGACTTACTTGTACAGCTCGTCCATGCCGCCGGTGGAGTG
GCGGCCCTCGGCGCGTTCGTACTGTTCCACGATGGTGTAGTCCTCGTTGTGGGAGGTGATGTCCAACTTG
ATGTTGACGTTGTAGGCGCCGGGCAGCTGCACGGGCTTCTTGGCCTTGTAGGTGGTCTTGACCTCAGCGT
CGTAGTGGCCGCCGTCCTTCAGCTTCAGCCTCTGCTTGATCTCGCCCTTCAGGGCGCCGTCCTCGGGGTA
CATCCGCTCGGAGGAGGCCTCCCAGCCCATGGTCTTCTTCTGCATTACGGGGCCGTCGGAGGGGAAGTTG
GTGCCGCGCAGCTTCACCTTGTAGATGAACTCGCCGTCCTGCAGGGAGGAGTCCTGGGTCACGGTCACCA
CGCCGCCGTCCTCGAAGTTCATCACGCGCTCCCACTTGAAGCCCTCGGGGAAGGACAGCTTCAAGTAGTC
GGGGATGTCGGCGGGGTGCTTCACGTAGGCCTTGGAGCCGTACATGAACTGAGGGGACAGGATGTCCCAG
GCGAAGGGCAGGGGGCCACCCTTGGTCACCTTCAGCTTG
